>Addgene plasmid #197650 | pGADT7-αC | addgene full sequence | sequence record 388876 | Addgene NGS Result
TTAATGAATCGGCCAACGCGCGGGGAGAGGCGGTTTGCGTATTGGGCGCTCTTCCGCTTCCTCGCTCACT
GACTCGCTGCGCTCGGTCGTTCGGCTGCGGCGAGCGGTATCAGCTCACTCAAAGGCGGTAATACGGTTAT
CCACAGAATCAGGGGATAACGCAGGAAAGAACATGTGAGCAAAAGGCCAGCAAAAGGCCAGGAACCGTAA
AAAGGCCGCGTTGCTGGCGTTTTTCCATAGGCTCCGCCCCCCTGACGAGCATCACAAAAATCGACGCTCA
AGTCAGAGGTGGCGAAACCCGACAGGACTATAAAGATACCAGGCGTTTCCCCCTGGAAGCTCCCTCGTGC
GCTCTCCTGTTCCGACCCTGCCGCTTACCGGATACCTGTCCGCCTTTCTCCCTTCGGGAAGCGTGGCGCT
TTCTCATAGCTCACGCTGTAGGTATCTCAGTTCGGTGTAGGTCGTTCGCTCCAAGCTGGGCTGTGTGCAC
GAACCCCCCGTTCAGCCCGACCGCTGCGCCTTATCCGGTAACTATCGTCTTGAGTCCAACCCGGTAAGAC
ACGACTTATCGCCACTGGCAGCAGCCACTGGTAACAGGATTAGCAGAGCGAGGTATGTAGGCGGTGCTAC
AGAGTTCTTGAAGTGGTGGCCTAACTACGGCTACACTAGAAGAACAGTATTTGGTATCTGCGCTCTGCTG
AAGCCAGTTACCTTCGGAAAAAGAGTTGGTAGCTCTTGATCCGGCAAACAAACCACCGCTGGTAGCGGTG
GTTTTTTTGTTTGCAAGCAGCAGATTACGCGCAGAAAAAAAGGATCTCAAGAAGATCCTTTGATCTTTTC
TACGGGGTCTGACGCTCAGTGGAACGAAAACTCACGTTAAGGGATTTTGGTCATGAGATTATCAAAAAGG
ATCTTCACCTAGATCCTTTTAAATTAAAAATGAAGTTTTAAATCAATCTAAAGTATATATGAGTAAACTT
GGTCTGACAGTTACCAATGCTTAATCAGTGAGGCACCTATCTCAGCGATCTGTCTATTTCGTTCATCCAT
AGTTGCCTGACTCCCCGTCGTGTAGATAACTACGATACGGGAGGGCTTACCATCTGGCCCCAGTGCTGCA
ATGATACCGCGAGACCCACGCTCACCGGCTCCAGATTTATCAGCAATAAACCAGCCAGCCGGAAGGGCCG
AGCGCAGAAGTGGTCCTGCAACTTTATCCGCCTCCATCCAGTCTATTAATTGTTGCCGGGAAGCTAGAGT
AAGTAGTTCGCCAGTTAATAGTTTGCGCAACGTTGTTGCCATTGCTACAGGCATCGTGGTGTCACGCTCG
TCGTTTGGTATGGCTTCATTCAGCTCCGGTTCCCAACGATCAAGGCGAGTTACATGATCCCCCATGTTGT
GCAAAAAAGCGGTTAGCTCCTTCGGTCCTCCGATCGTTGTCAGAAGTAAGTTGGCCGCAGTGTTATCACT
CATGGTTATGGCAGCACTGCATAATTCTCTTACTGTCATGCCATCCGTAAGATGCTTTTCTGTGACTGGT
GAGTACTCAACCAAGTCATTCTGAGAATAGTGTATGCGGCGACCGAGTTGCTCTTGCCCGGCGTCAATAC
GGGATAATACCGCGCCACATAGCAGAACTTTAAAAGTGCTCATCATTGGAAAACGTTCTTCGGGGCGAAA
ACTCTCAAGGATCTTACCGCTGTTGAGATCCAGTTCGATGTAACCCACTCGTGCACCCAACTGATCTTCA
GCATCTTTTACTTTCACCAGCGTTTCTGGGTGAGCAAAAACAGGAAGGCAAAATGCCGCAAAAAAGGGAA
TAAGGGCGACACGGAAATGTTGAATACTCATACTCTTCCTTTTTCAATATTATTGAAGCATTTATCAGGG
TTATTGTCTCATGAGCGGATACATATTTGAATGTATTTAGAAAAATAAACAAATAGGGGTTCCGCGCACA
TTTCCCCGAAAAGTGCCACCTGACGTCTAAGAAACCATTATTATCATGACATTAACCTATAAAAATAGGC
GTATCACGAGGCCCTTTCGTCTCGCGCGTTTCGGTGATGACGGTGAAAACCTCTGACACATGCAGCTCCC
GGAGACGGTCACAGCTTGTCTGTAAGCGGATGCCGGGAGCAGACAAGCCCGTCAGGGCGCGTCAGCGGGT
GTTGGCGGGTGTCGGGGCTGGCTTAACTATGCGGCATCAGAGCAGATTGTACTGAGAGTGCACCATAACG
CATTTAAGCATAAACACGCACTATGCCGTTCTTCTCATGTATATATATATACAGGCAACACGCAGATATA
GGTGCGACGTGAACAGTGAGCTGTATGTGCGCAGCTCGCGTTGCATTTTCGGAAGCGCTCGTTTTCGGAA
ACGCTTTGAAGTTCCTATTCCGAAGTTCCTATTCTCTAGCTAGAAAGTATAGGAACTTCAGAGCGCTTTT
GAAAACCAAAAGCGCTCTGAAGACGCACTTTCAAAAAACCAAAAACGCACCGGACTGTAACGAGCTACTA
AAATATTGCGAATACCGCTTCCACAAACATTGCTCAAAAGTATCTCTTTGCTATATATCTCTGTGCTATA
TCCCTATATAACCTACCCATCCACCTTTCGCTCCTTGAACTTGCATCTAAACTCGACCTCTACATTTTTT
ATGTTTATCTCTAGTATTACTCTTTAGACAAAAAAATTGTAGTAAGAACTATTCATAGAGTGAATCGAAA
ACAATACGAAAATGTAAACATTTCCTATACGTAGTATATAGAGACAAAATAGAAGAAACCGTTCATAATT
TTCTGACCAATGAAGAATCATCAACGCTATCACTTTCTGTTCACAAAGTATGCGCAATCCACATCGGTAT
AGAATATAATCGGGGATGCCTTTATCTTGAAAAAATGCACCCGCAGCTTCGCTAGTAATCAGTAAACGCG
GGAAGTGGAGTCAGGCTTTTTTTATGGAAGAGAAAATAGACACCAAAGTAGCCTTCTTCTAACCTTAACG
GACCTACAGTGCAAAAAGTTATCAAGAGACTGCATTATAGAGCGCACAAAGGAGAAAAAAAGTAATCTAA
GATGCTTTGTTAGAAAAATAGCGCTCTCGGGATGCATTTTTGTAGAACAAAAAAGAAGTATAGATTCTTT
GTTGGTAAAATAGCGCTCTCGCGTTGCATTTCTGTTCTGTAAAAATGCAGCTCAGATTCTTTGTTTGAAA
AATTAGCGCTCTCGCGTTGCATTTTTGTTTTACAAAAATGAAGCACAGATTCTTCGTTGGTAAAATAGCG
CTTTCGCGTTGCATTTCTGTTCTGTAAAAATGCAGCTCAGATTCTTTGTTTGAAAAATTAGCGCTCTCGC
GTTGCATTTTTGTTCTACAAAATGAAGCACAGATGCTTCGTTGCTTGCATGCCTGCAGGTCGAGATCCGG
GATCGAAGAAATGATGGTAAATGAAATAGGAAATCAAGGAGCATGAAGGCAAAAGACAAATATAAGGGTC
GAACGAAAAATAAAGTGAAAAGTGTTGATATGATGTATTTGGCTTTGCGGCGCCGAAAAAACGAGTTTAC
GCAATTGCACAATCATGCTGACTCTGTGGCGGACCCGCGCTCTTGCCGGCCCGGCGATAACGCTGGGCGT
GAGGCTGTGCCCGGCGGAGTTTTTTGCGCCTGCATTTTCCAAGGTTTACCCTGCGCTAAGGGGCGAGATT
GGAGAAGCAATAAGAATGCCGGTTGGGGTTGCGATGATGACGACCACGACAACTGGTGTCATTATTTAAG
TTGCCGAAAGAACCTGAGTGCATTTGCAACATGAGTATACTAGAAGAATGAGCCAAGACTTGCGAGACGC
GAGTTTGCCGGTGGTGCGAACAATAGAGCGACCATGACCTTGAAGGTGAGACGCGCATAACCGCTAGAGT
ACTTTGAAGAGGAAACAGCAATAGGGTTGCTACCAGTATAAATAGACAGGTACATACAACACTGGAAATG
GTTGTCTGTTTGAGTACGCTTTCAATTCATTTGGGTGTGCACTTTATTATGTTACAATATGGAAGGGAAC
TTTACACTTCTCCTATGCACATATATTAATTAAAGTCCAATGCTAGTAGAGAAGGGGGGTAACACCCCTC
CGCGCTCTTTTCCGATTTTTTTCTAAACCGTGGAATATTTCGGATATCCTTTTGTTGTTTCCGGGTGTAC
AATATGGACTTCCTCTTTTCTGGCAACCAAACCCATACATCGGGATTCCTATAATACCTTCGTTGGTCTC
CCTAACATGTAGGTGGCGGAGGGGAGATATACAATAGAACAGATACCAGACAAGACATAATGGGCTAAAC
AAGACTACACCAATTACACTGCCTCATTGATGGTGGTACATAACGAACTAATACTGTAGCCCTAGACTTG
ATAGCCATCATCATATCGAAGTTTCACTACCCTTTTTCCATTTGCCATCTATTGAAGTAATAATAGGCGC
ATGCAACTTCTTTTCTTTTTTTTTCTTTTCTCTCTCCCCCGTTGTTGTCTCACCATATCCGCAATGACAA
AAAAATGATGGAAGACACTAAAGGAAAAAATTAACGACAAAGACAGCACCAACAGATGTCGTTGTTCCAG
AGCTGATGAGGGGTATCTCGAAGCACACGAAACTTTTTCCTTCCTTCATTCACGCACACTACTCTCTAAT
GAGCAACGGTATACGGCCTTCCTTCCAGTTACTTGAATTTGAAATAAAAAAAAGTTTGCTGTCTTGCTAT
CAAGTATAAATAGACCTGCAATTATTAATCTTTTGTTTCCTCGTCATTGTTCTCGTTCCCTTTCTTCCTT
GTTTCTTTTTCTGCACAATATTTCAAGCTATACCAAGCATACAATCAACTCCAAGCTTTGCAAAGATGGA
TAAAGCGGAATTAATTCCCGAGCCTCCAAAAAAGAAGAGAAAGGTCGAATTGGGTACCGCCGCCAATTTT
AATCAAAGTGGGAATATTGCTGATAGCTCATTGTCCTTCACTTTCACTAACAGTAGCAACGGTCCGAACC
TCATAACAACTCAAACAAATTCTCAAGCGCTTTCACAACCAATTGCCTCCTCTAACGTTCATGATAACTT
CATGAATAATGAAATCACGGCTAGTAAAATTGATGATGGTAATAATTCAAAACCACTGTCACCTGGTTGG
ACGGACCAAACTGCGTATAACGCGTTTGGAATCACTACAGGGATGTTTAATACCACTACAATGGATGATG
TATATAACTATCTATTCGATGATGAAGATACCCCACCAAACCCAAAAAAAGAGATCTTTAATACGACTCA
CTATAGGGCGAGCGCCGCCATGGAGTACCCATACGACGTACCAGATTACGCTCATATGGCCATGGAGGCC
AGTGAATTCCACCCGGGTGGGCATCGATACGGGATCCGAGGAGATGCCACCATGCCGGCCGTATCCAAGG
GGGAGGGGATGCGAGGCCTAGCGGTCTTCATCTCCGATATCCGTAACTGTAAAAGTAAAGAAGCTGAAAT
AAAGAGGATAAATAAGGAGCTGGCAAATATTAGATCAAAATTTAAAGGTGACAAGGCTCTTGATGGCTAC
AGTAAGAAGAAGTATGTCTGCAAGTTACTCTTCATCTTTCTCCTTGGTCATGACATTGACTTCGGACACA
TGGAAGCTGTGAATCTTCTGAGCTCAAACAGATACACGGAAAAGCAGATCGGCTACCTTTTCATCTCTGT
ATTGGTGAATTCAAATAGTGAACTGATCCGGTTGATTAACAATGCCATCAAGAATGACCTGGCCAGCCGC
AATCCTACATTTATGGGTCTGGCGCTGCACTGCATCGCCAATGTGGGTAGCCGTGAGATGGCAGAGGCCT
TCGCTGGAGAGATCCCCAAGATCCTGGTGGCAGGAGATACCATGGACAGTGTGAAGCAGAGCGCAGCCCT
GTGCTTGTTGCGCCTGTACAGGACGTCACCTGACCTAGTTCCTATGGGCGACTGGACATCCCGTGTGGTA
CACCTCCTCAATGACCAGCACTTGGGTGTAGTGACTGCCGCAACTAGCCTCATCACCACACTGGCCCAGA
AGAATCCTGAGGAGTTCAAGACCTCTGTCTCTCTAGCTGTCTCTCGACTGAGCAGAATTGTGACGTCCGC
GTCAACAGATCTTCAGGATTATACTTACTACTTTGTCCCGGCTCCTTGGCTGTCAGTCAAACTTCTGAGA
CTGCTGCAGTGCTACCCACCCCCAGACCCTGCGGTGCGTGGCCGCCTGACTGAGTGCTTGGAGACCATCC
TGAATAAGGCCCAGGAGCCCCCCAAGTCCAAGAAAGTCCAGCATTCAAATGCCAAGAACGCTGTGCTGTT
TGAGGCCATCAGCCTCATCATCCACCATGACAGTGAGCCCAACCTCCTGGTCCGTGCCTGCAACCAGCTG
GGCCAGTTCCTGCAGCATCGGGAGACAAACCTGCGCTACCTGGCTCTGGAGAGCATGTGCACACTGGCCA
GCTCTGAGTTCTCTCACGAGGCTGTCAAGACCCACATCGAGACTGTCATCAATGCCTTGAAGACGGAACG
AGATGTGAGTGTGCGGCAGCGGGCAGTGGACCTGCTCTACGCCATGTGCGACCGAAGCAACGCCCAGCAG
ATTGTGGCTGAGATGCTGAGCTACCTAGAAACAGCTGACTACTCCATCCGGGAGGAAATTGTGCTGAAGG
TGGCCATCCTTGCTGAGAAGTATGCAGTGGACTACACTTGGTATGTGGACACCATCCTCAACCTCATCCG
CATTGCAGGCGACTATGTGAGCGAAGAGGTGTGGTACCGCGTCATCCAGATTGTCATCAATCGCGATGAT
GTGCAGGGTTATGCTGCCAAGACGGTGTTTGAGGCATTGCAGGCTCCAGCATGTCATGAGAACTTGGTCA
AAGTGGGCGGCTACATCCTGGGCGAGTTTGGAAACTTGATAGCGGGAGACCCACGATCCAGCCCTCTGAT
CCAGTTCAACCTGCTCCACTCCAAGTTCCACTTGTGCAGCGTCCCCACTCGGGCACTCCTGCTGTCCACC
TACATCAAGTTCGTGAACCTCTTTCCAGAGGTAAAGGCTACCATTCAGGACGTGCTGCGCAGTGACAGCC
AACTGAAGAACGCAGATGTGGAGCTGCAGCAGCGGGCTGTGGAGTACCTGCGACTGAGTACTGTTGCCAG
CACTGATATCCTGGCAACTGTCCTGGAAGAAATGCCACCCTTCCCTGAGCGTGAGTCCTCCATCTTGGCC
AAGCTGAAGAAGAAGAAGGGCCCAAGCACAGTGACTGACCTGGAGGAGACCAAGCGTGAGCGAAGCATCG
ATGTGAATGGGGGCCCCGAACCCGTTCCAGCCAGCACCAGTGCTGCGTCCACACCTTCTCCATCAGCAGA
CCTGCTGGGTCTGGGGGCCGTTCCCCCTGCTCCCACAGGGCCCCCTCCCACCTCTGGCGGTGGGTTACTG
GTGGACGTGTTCTCAGACTCAGCTTCTGCAGTTGCACCTCTTGCACCCGGCTCTGAAGACAACTTTGCCA
GGTTTGTTTGTAAAAACAATGGTGTGTTGTTTGAAAACCAGCTGCTTCAAATTGGACTGAAGTCAGAATT
TCGGCAGAATTTAGGTCGAATGTTCATATTTTATGGTAACAAGACCTCCACGCAGTTCCTAAACTTCACT
CCAACACTAATCTGTGCTGACGACCTTCAGACTAATCTGAACCTGCAGACTAAGCCCGTGGACCCAACTG
TGGATGGGGGCGCACAGGTGCAACAGGTGATCAACATTGAGTGTATATCTGATTTCACAGAGGCACCTGT
CCTCAACATCCAGTTCAGGTATGGTGGTACCTTCCAGAATGTGTCTGTTAAGCTTCCCATCACTCTCAAC
AAATTTTTCCAGCCCACAGAAATGGCTTCTCAGGATTTCTTTCAACGTTGGAAGCAGTTGAGCAATCCAC
AGCAAGAAGTGCAGAATATCTTCAAAGCAAAGCATCCGATGGACACAGAAATCACTAAAGCGAAGATTAT
TGGATTTGGTTCTGCGCTCCTGGAAGAAGTTGATCCAAACCCTGCAAATTTTGTGGGTGCTGGCATAATA
CATACCAAAACCACCCAGATCGGCTGCTTGTTGCGCCTGGAGCCAAACCTGCAAGCTCAGATGTACAGAC
TCACCTTGCGTACCAGCAAAGACACCGTCTCTCAGAGACTATGTGAATTGCTGTCGGAACAGTTCTAACT
CGAGCTGCAGATGAATCGTAGATACTGAAAAACCCCGCAAGTTCACTTCAACTGTGCATCGTGCACCATC
TCAATTTCTTTCATTTATACATCGTTTTGCCTTCTTTTATGTAACTATACTCCTCTAAGTTTCAATCTTG
GCCATGTAACCTCTGATCTATAGAATTTTTTAAATGACTAGAATTAATGCCCATCTTTTTTTTGGACCTA
AATTCTTCATGAAAATATATTACGAGGGCTTATTCAGAAGCTTTGGACTTCTTCGCCAGAGGTTTGGTCA
AGTCTCCAATCAAGGTTGTCGGCTTGTCTACCTTGCCAGAAATTTACGAAAAGATGGAAAAGGGTCAAAT
CGTTGGTAGATACGTTGTTGACACTTCTAAATAAGCGAATTTCTTATGATTTATGATTTTTATTATTAAA
TAAGTTATAAAAAAAATAAGTGTATACAAATTTTAAAGTGACTCTTAGGTTTTAAAACGAAAATTCTTAT
TCTTGAGTAACTCTTTCCTGTAGGTCAGGTTGCTTTCTCAGGTATAGCATGAGGTCGCTCTTATTGACCA
CACCTCTACCGGCCGGTCGAAATTCCCCTACCCTATGAACATATTCCATTTTGTAATTTCGTGTCGTTTC
TATTATGAATTTCATTTATAAAGTTTATGTACAAATATCATAAAAAAAGAGAATCTTTTTAAGCAAGGAT
TTTCTTAACTTCTTCGGCGACAGCATCACCGACTTCGGTGGTACTGTTGGAACCACCTAAATCACCAGTT
CTGATACCTGCATCCAAAACCTTTTTAACTGCATCTTCAATGGCCTTACCTTCTTCAGGCAAGTTCAATG
ACAATTTCAACATCATTGCAGCAGACAAGATAGTGGCGATAGGGTTGACCTTATTCTTTGGCAAATCTGG
AGCAGAACCGTGGCATGGTTCGTACAAACCAAATGCGGTGTTCTTGTCTGGCAAAGAGGCCAAGGACGCA
GATGGCAACAAACCCAAGGAACCTGGGATAACGGAGGCTTCATCGGAGATGATATCACCAAACATGTTGC
TGGTGATTATAATACCATTTAGGTGGGTTGGGTTCTTAACTAGGATCATGGCGGCAGAATCAATCAATTG
ATGTTGAACCTTCAATGTAGGAAATTCGTTCTTGATGGTTTCCTCCACAGTTTTTCTCCATAATCTTGAA
GAGGCCAAAACATTAGCTTTATCCAAGGACCAAATAGGCAATGGTGGCTCATGTTGTAGGGCCATGAAAG
CGGCCATTCTTGTGATTCTTTGCACTTCTGGAACGGTGTATTGTTCACTATCCCAAGCGACACCATCACC
ATCGTCTTCCTTTCTCTTACCAAAGTAAATACCTCCCACTAATTCTCTGACAACAACGAAGTCAGTACCT
TTAGCAAATTGTGGCTTGATTGGAGATAAGTCTAAAAGAGAGTCGGATGCAAAGTTACATGGTCTTAAGT
TGGCGTACAATTGAAGTTCTTTACGGATTTTTAGTAAACCTTGTTCAGGTCTAACACTACCTGTACCCCA
TTTAGGACCACCCACAGCACCTAACAAAACGGCATCAGCCTTCTTGGAGGCTTCCAGCGCCTCATCTGGA
AGTGGGACACCTGTAGCTTCGATAGCAGCACCACCAATTAAATGATTTTCGAAATCGAACTTGACATTGG
AACGAACATCAGAAATAGCTTTAAGAACCTTAATGGCTTCGGCTGTGATTTCTTGACCAACGTGGTCACC
TGGCAAAACGACGATCTTCTTAGGGGCAGACATTAGAATGGTATATCCTTGAAATATATATATATATTGC
TGAAATGTAAAAGGTAAGAAAAGTTAGAAAGTAAGACGATTGCTAACCACCTATTGGAAAAAACAATAGG
TCCTTAAATAATATTGTCAACTTCAAGTATTGTGATGCAAGCATTTAGTCATGAACGCTTCTCTATTCTA
TATGAAAAGCCGGTTCCGGCGCTCTCACCTTTCCTTTTTCTCCCAATTTTTCAGTTGAAAAAGGTATATG
CGTCAGGCGACCTCTGAAATTAACAAAAAATTTCCAGTCATCGAATTTGATTCTGTGCGATAGCGCCCCT
GTGTGTTCTCGTTATGTTGAGGAAAAAAATAATGGTTGCTAAGAGATTCGAACTCTTGCATCTTACGATA
CCTGAGTATTCCCACAGTTGGGGGATCTCGACTCTAGCTAGAGGATCAATTCGTAATCATGTCATAGCTG
TTTCCTGTGTGAAATTGTTATCCGCTCACAATTCCACACAACATACGAGCCGGAAGCATAAAGTGTAAAG
CCTGGGGTGCCTAATGAGTGAGCTAACTCACATTAATTGCGTTGCGCTCACTGCCCGCTTTCCAGTCGGG
AAACCTGTCGTGCCAGCTGATAACTTCGTATAATGTATGCTATACGAAGTTATCAGCTGCA
Features (pLannotate 1.2.2; 24 found; start..end, strand, type, name):
    232..820     -  rep_origin     ori: high-copy-number ColE1/pMB1/pBR322/pUC origin of replication
    991..1851    -  CDS            AmpR: β-lactamase; bla; confers resistance to ampicillin, carbenicillin, and related antibiotics
   1852..1956    -  promoter       AmpR promoter: bla
   2051..2086    +  CDS            rop (fragment): Rop protein, which maintains plasmids at low copy number; rop
   2188..2237    +  misc_feature   bom (fragment): basis of mobility region from pBR322
   2238..3402    +  rep_origin     2μ ori: yeast 2μ plasmid origin of replication
   3403..3423    -  misc_feature   MCS (fragment): pUC18/19 multiple cloning site
   3473..3811    +  CDS            YO085_YEAST: Protein predicted: Swiss-Prot protein existence level 4. From Saccharomyces cerevisiae (strain ATCC 204508 / S288c) (Baker's yeast).
   4176..4880    +  promoter       ADH1 promoter: S. cerevisiae ADH1; promoter for alcohol dehydrogenase 1
   4926..4945    +  CDS            SV40 NLS (fragment): nuclear localization signal of SV40 (simian virus 40) large T antigen
   4962..5303    +  CDS            GAL4 activation domain: activation domain of the GAL4 transcriptional activator; Saccharomyces cerevisiae GAL4 (truncated)
   5309..5327    +  promoter       T7 promoter: promoter for bacteriophage T7 RNA polymerase
   5346..5372    +  CDS            HA: HA (human influenza hemagglutinin) epitope tag
   5442..8255    +  CDS            Ap2a2: AP2A2_RAT - Also known as Adtab. Experimental evidence at protein level: Swiss-Prot protein existence level 1. Component of the adaptor protein complex 2 (AP-2). Adaptor protein complexes function in protein transport via transport vesicles in different membrane traffic pathways. Adaptor protein complexes are vesicle coat components and appear to be involved in cargo selection and vesicle formation. AP-2 is involved in clathrin-dependent endocytosis in which cargo proteins are incorporated into vesicles surrounded by clathrin (clathrin-coated vesicles, CCVs) which are destined for fusion with
   8507..8641    +  CDS            ADH1 (fragment): ADH1_YEAST - Also known as ADC1. Experimental evidence at protein level: Swiss-Prot protein existence level 1. This isozyme preferentially catalyzes the conversion of primary unbranched alcohols to their corresponding aldehydes. Also shows activity toward secondary alcohols. From Saccharomyces cerevisiae (strain ATCC 204508 / S288c) (Baker's yeast).
   8645..8832    +  terminator     ADH1 terminator: S. cerevisiae ADH1; transcription terminator for the S. cerevisiae alcohol dehydrogenase 1 (ADH1) gene
   8949..10043   -  CDS            LEU2: 3-isopropylmalate dehydrogenase, required for leucine biosynthesis; S. cerevisiae LEU2; yeast auxotrophic marker
  10044..10449   -  promoter       LEU2 promoter: S. cerevisiae LEU2
  10513..10535   -  protein_bind   lac operator (fragment): The lac repressor binds to the lac operator to inhibit transcription in E. coli. This inhibition can be relieved by adding lactose or isopropyl-β-D-thiogalactopyranoside (IPTG). lac repressor encoded by lacI
  10539..10569   -  promoter       lac promoter: promoter for the E. coli lac operon
  10584..10605   -  protein_bind   CAP binding site: CAP binding activates transcription in the presence of cAMP. E. coli catabolite activator protein
  10618..10659   -  CDS            lacI (fragment): lac repressor; lacI; The lac repressor binds to the lac operator to inhibit transcription in E. coli. This inhibition can be relieved by adding lactose or isopropyl-β-D-thiogalactopyranoside (IPTG).
  10660..10693   -  protein_bind   loxP: Cre-mediated recombination occurs in the 8-bp core sequence (GCATACAT). Cre recombinase
  10694..49      -  CDS            lacI (fragment) (across the origin): lac repressor; lacI; The lac repressor binds to the lac operator to inhibit transcription in E. coli. This inhibition can be relieved by adding lactose or isopropyl-β-D-thiogalactopyranoside (IPTG).
