[The description below was written by a language model from this plasmid's Addgene catalogue record and pLannotate feature annotations shown in this document.]
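Description:
pGADT7-αC is a yeast expression plasmid built on the pGADT7 two-hybrid "prey" backbone. It produces the αC subunit of the AP-2 clathrin adaptor complex as a fusion to the GAL4 transcriptional activation domain. It is an E. coli–yeast shuttle vector. A high-copy ColE1/pUC-type origin and a β-lactamase gene allow propagation under ampicillin selection in bacteria. The 2μ origin gives episomal maintenance in Saccharomyces cerevisiae, and LEU2, driven by its own promoter, allows selection by leucine prototrophy.

The expression cassette runs from the yeast ADH1 promoter to the ADH1 terminator. The annotated reading frame elements are, in order, an SV40 large T nuclear localization signal, the GAL4 activation domain, an HA epitope tag and the rat αC coding sequence. The annotation matches this sequence to rat Ap2a2, and it was cloned between BamHI and XhoI sites that remain intact. The record lists a substitution at Ser677 of the insert, written as "Ser677T". A T7 promoter lies between the activation domain and the HA tag, a standard pGADT7 feature that allows in vitro transcription of the HA-tagged insert without the GAL4 portion. Remnants of lac regulatory sequence and a loxP site are also annotated in the backbone and have no stated role.

The stated purpose is yeast two-hybrid or three-hybrid assays. In these, nuclear AD–αC activates reporter genes when it is brought to a GAL4 DNA-binding-domain partner. The associated study concerned recognition of dileucine sorting signals by adaptor protein complexes. The sequenced record is 10,701 nt, slightly shorter than the catalogue total of 10,812 bp.
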