Addgene plasmid #197650: pGADT7-αC
Purpose: Expression of GAL4 transcriptional activation domain (AD)-AP-2 αC fusion protein in yeast (yeast two-hybrid or yeast three-hybrid assays)
Depositing lab: Juan Bonifacino. Depositing organization: National Institute of Child Health and Human Development (NICHD). Publication: Conservation and diversification of dileucine signal recognition by adaptor protein (AP) complex variants. Mattera R, Boehm M, Chaudhuri R, Prabhu Y, Bonifacino JS. J Biol Chem. 2011 Jan 21;286(3):2022-30. doi: 10.1074/jbc.M110.197178. Epub 2010 Nov 19. PubMed 21097499.
Backbone
  Vector backbone: pGADT7
  Backbone size w/o insert (bp): 7987
  Total vector size (bp): 10812
  Vector type: Yeast Expression
  Selectable markers: LEU2
Growth in bacteria
  Bacterial resistance: Ampicillin, 100 μg/mL
  Growth temperature: 37°C
  Growth strain: DH5alpha
  Copy number: Unknown
Gene/Insert
  Gene/Insert name: AP-2 αC
  Species: R. norvegicus (rat)
  Insert size (bp): 2832
  Mutation: Ser677T substitution
  Promoter: ADH1
  Tag / fusion protein: GAL4 transcriptional activation domain (AD) fragment (N terminal on backbone); HA tag (N terminal on backbone)
  Cloning method: Restriction Enzyme; 5′ cloning site BamH1 (not destroyed); 3′ cloning site XhoI (not destroyed)
  Sequencing primers: 5′ GAL4 transcriptional activation domain forward; 3′ GAL4 transcriptional activation domain reverse
Terms and licenses: Academic/Nonprofit Terms; Industry Terms: Not Available to Industry
How to cite: pGADT7-αC was a gift from Juan Bonifacino (Addgene plasmid # 197650 ; http://n2t.net/addgene:197650 ; RRID:Addgene_197650)
